Addgene plasmid #22820: pBTB-4
Purpose: (Empty Backbone)
Depositing lab: Ryan Gill. Depositing organization: University of Colorado, Boulder. Publication: Broad host range vectors for stable genomic library construction. Lynch MD, Gill RT. Biotechnol Bioeng. 2006 May 5. 94(1):151-8. 10.1002/bit.20836 PubMed 16496398.
Backbone
  Vector backbone: pBTB-4
  Backbone size (bp): 4118
  Vector type: Bacterial Expression
Growth in bacteria
  Bacterial resistance: Tetracycline, 10 μg/mL
  Growth temperature: 37°C
  Growth strain: DH5alpha
  Copy number: Unknown
Gene/Insert
  Gene/Insert name: None
  Cloning method: Restriction Enzyme; 5′ cloning site XbaI (unknown if destroyed); 3′ cloning site EcoRV (unknown if destroyed)
  Sequencing primers: 5′ tttctccata cccgtttttt
Terms and licenses: Academic/Nonprofit Terms; Industry Terms: Not Available to Industry
Depositor comments: Addgene's QC sequence shows a 4bp gap with the depositor's provided sequence. The lab does not believe this affects the plasmid activity.
How to cite: pBTB-4 was a gift from Ryan Gill (Addgene plasmid # 22820 ; http://n2t.net/addgene:22820 ; RRID:Addgene_22820)
