[The description below was written by a language model from this plasmid's Addgene catalogue record and pLannotate feature annotations shown in this document.]
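Description:
pBTB-4 is a 4,118 bp empty bacterial expression backbone built for broad-host-range use and associated with work on stable genomic library construction. Replication relies on the pBBR1 system from Bordetella bronchiseptica: the annotated pBBR1 oriV sits immediately upstream of the pBBR1 Rep coding sequence, whose protein product the origin requires. Because this replicon functions in many Gram-negative bacteria, the plasmid can be moved beyond E. coli, although the record lists an ordinary E. coli cloning strain for propagation and gives the copy number as unknown. Selection is by tetracycline, conferred by the tetA efflux pump (a metal-tetracycline/proton antiporter), which in this vector appears to be driven by a fragment of the cat gene promoter located directly upstream.

The expression module is the arabinose-inducible araC/araBAD arrangement. The araC regulator is encoded on the reverse strand and is divergently oriented from the araBAD promoter, so that inserted DNA placed downstream of the promoter is repressed in the absence of L-arabinose and induced when it is supplied. No insert is present; the record lists XbaI and EcoRV as the 5′ and 3′ cloning sites. Two bidirectional terminators, tonB between tetA and araC, and soxR just beyond the cloning region and before the origin, insulate the cloning site from the replication and resistance functions. This kind of transcriptional isolation fits the stated goal of stable library maintenance. The depositor notes a 4 bp gap between the repository's quality-control sequence and the depositor's own sequence, which is not believed to affect plasmid function.
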