Features (pLannotate 1.2.2; 8 found; start..end, strand, type, name):
     60..96      -  terminator     soxR terminator: bidirectional E. coli soxR transcription terminator
    102..871     +  rep_origin     pBBR1 oriV: replication origin of the broad-host-range plasmid pBBR1 from Bordetella bronchiseptica; requires the pBBR1 Rep protein for replication
    872..1534    +  CDS            pBBR1 Rep: replication protein for the broad-host-range plasmid pBBR1 from Bordetella bronchiseptica
   1536..1630    +  promoter       cat promoter (fragment): promoter of the E. coli cat gene encoding chloramphenicol acetyltransferase
   1631..2818    +  CDS            tetA: TCR3_ECOLX - Experimental evidence at protein level: Swiss-Prot protein existence level 1. Resistance to tetracycline by an active tetracycline efflux. This is an energy-dependent process that decreases the accumulation of the antibiotic in whole cells. This protein functions as a metal- tetracycline/H(+) antiporter. From Escherichia coli. This protein is used as a marker in many commonly used cloning vectors, such as pBR322 and pACYC184.
   2841..2872    -  terminator     tonB terminator: bidirectional E. coli tonB-P14 transcription terminator
   2900..3778    -  CDS            araC: L-arabinose regulatory protein; araC
   3805..4089    +  promoter       araBAD promoter: araBAD; promoter of the L-arabinose operon of E. coli; the araC regulatory gene is transcribed in the opposite direction (Guzman et al., 1995)
>Addgene plasmid #22820 | pBTB-4 | depositor full sequence | sequence record 10458 | Author sequence
AACGAATTCAAGCTTGATATCATTCAGGACGAGCCTCAGACTCCAGCGTAACTGGACTGAAAACAAACTA
AAGCGCCCTTGTGGCGCTTTAGTTTTGTTCCGCGGCCACCGGCTGGCTCGCTTCGCTCGGCCCGTGGACA
ACCCTGCTGGACAAGCTGATGGACAGGCTGCGCCTGCCCACGAGCTTGACCACAGGGATTGCCCACCGGC
TACCCAGCCTTCGACCACATACCCACCGGCTCCAACTGCGCGGCCTGCGGCCTTGCCCCATCAATTTTTT
TAATTTTCTCTGGGGAAAAGCCTCCGGCCTGCGGCCTGCGCGCTTCGCTTGCCGGTTGGACACCAAGTGG
AAGGCGGGTCAAGGCTCGCGCAGCGACCGCGCAGCGGCTTGGCCTTGACGCGCCTGGAACGACCCAAGCC
TATGCGAGTGGGGGCAGTCGAAGGCGAAGCCCGCCCGCCTGCCCCCCGAGCCTCACGGCGGCGAGTGCGG
GGGTTCCAAGGGGGCAGCGCCACCTTGGGCAAGGCCGAAGGCCGCGCAGTCGATCAACAAGCCCCGGAGG
GGCCACTTTTTGCCGGAGGGGGAGCCGCGCCGAAGGCGTGGGGGAACCCCGCAGGGGTGCCCTTCTTTGG
GCACCAAAGAACTAGATATAGGGCGAAATGCGAAAGACTTAAAAATCAACAACTTAAAAAAGGGGGGTAC
GCAACAGCTCATTGCGGCACCCCCCGCAATAGCTCATTGCGTAGGTTAAAGAAAATCTGTAATTGACTGC
CACTTTTACGCAACGCATAATTGTTGTCGCGCTGCCGAAAAGTTGCAGCTGATTGCGCATGGTGCCGCAA
CCGTGCGGCACCCTACCGCATGGAGATAAGCATGGCCACGCAGTCCAGAGAAATCGGCATTCAAGCCAAG
AACAAGCCCGGTCACTGGGTGCAAACGGAACGCAAAGCGCATGAGGCGTGGGCCGGGCTTATTGCGAGGA
AACCCACGGCGGCAATGCTGCTGCATCACCTCGTGGCGCAGATGGGCCACCAGAACGCCGTGGTGGTCAG
CCAGAAGACACTTTCCAAGCTCATCGGACGTTCTTTGCGGACGGTCCAATACGCAGTCAAGGACTTGGTG
GCCGAGCGCTGGATCTCCGTCGTGAAGCTCAACGGCCCCGGCACCGTGTCGGCCTACGTGGTCAATGACC
GCGTGGCGTGGGGCCAGCCCCGCGACCAGTTGCGCCTGTCGGTGTTCAGTGCCGCCGTGGTGGTTGATCA
CGACGACCAGGACGAATCGCTGTTGGGGCATGGCGACCTGCGCCGCATCCCGACCCTGTATCCGGGCGAG
CAGCAACTACCGACCGGCCCCGGCGAGGAGCCGCCCAGCCAGCCCGGCATTCCGGGCATGGAACCAGACC
TGCCAGCCTTGACCGAAACGGAGGAATGGGAACGGCGCGGGCAGCAGCGCCTGCCGATGCCCGATGAGCC
GTGTTTTCTGGACGATGGCGAGCCGTTGGAGCCGCCGACACGGGTCACGCTGCCGCGCCGGTAGTACGTA
AGAGGTTCCAACTTTCACCATAATGAAATAAGATCACTACCGGGCGTATTTTTTGAGTTATCGAGATTTT
CAGGAGCTAAGGAAGCTAAAATGAAATCTAACAATGCGCTCATCGTCATCCTCGGCACCGTCACCCTGGA
TGCTGTAGGCATAGGCTTGGTTATGCCGGTACTGCCGGGCCTCTTGCGGGATATCGTCCATTCCGACAGC
ATCGCCAGTCACTATGGCGTGCTGCTAGCGCTATATGCGTTGATGCAATTTCTATGCGCACCCGTTCTCG
GAGCACTGTCCGACCGCTTTGGCCGCCGCCCAGTCCTGCTCGCTTCGCTACTTGGAGCCACTATCGACTA
CGCGATCATGGCGACCACACCCGTCCTGTGGATCCTCTACGCCGGACGCATCGTGGCCGGCATCACCGGC
GCCACAGGTGCGGTTGCTGGCGCCTATATCGCCGACATCACCGATGGGGAAGATCGGGCTCGCCACTTCG
GGCTCATGAGCGCTTGTTTCGGCGTGGGTATGGTGGCAGGCCCCGTGGCCGGGGGACTGTTGGGCGCCAT
CTCCTTGCATGCACCATTCCTTGCGGCGGCGGTGCTCAACGGCCTCAACCTACTACTGGGCTGCTTCCTA
ATGCAGGAGTCGCATAAGGGAGAGCGTCGACCGATGCCCTTGAGAGCCTTCAACCCAGTCAGCTCCTTCC
GGTGGGCGCGGGGCATGACTATCGTCGCCGCACTTATGACTGTCTTCTTTATCATGCAACTCGTAGGACA
GGTGCCGGCAGCGCTCTGGGTCATTTTCGGCGAGGACCGCTTTCGCTGGAGCGCGACGATGATCGGCCTG
TCGCTTGCGGTATTCGGAATCTTGCACGCCCTCGCTCAAGCCTTCGTCACTGGTCCCGCCACCAAACGTT
TCGGCGAGAAGCAGGCCATTATCGCCGGCATGGCGGCCGACGCGCTGGGCTACGTCTTGCTGGCGTTCGC
GACGCGAGGCTGGATGGCCTTCCCCATTATGATTCTTCTCGCTTCCGGCGGCATCGGGATGCCCGCGTTG
CAGGCCATGCTGTCCAGGCAGGTAGATGACGACCATCAGGGACAGCTTCAAGGATCGCTCGCGGCTCTTA
CCAGCCTAACTTCGATCACTGGACCGCTGATCGTCACGGCGATTTATGCCGCCTCGGCGAGCACATGGAA
CGGGTTGGCATGGATTGTAGGCGCCGCCCTATACCTTGTCTGCCTCCCCGCGTTGCGTCGCGGTGCATGG
AGCCGGGCCACCTCGACCTGAATGGAAGGGATCCCCCTCAAGTCAAAAGCCTCCGGTCGGAGGCTTTTGA
CTTTCTGCTATGGAGGTCAGGTATGATTTTTATGACAACTTGACGGCTACATCATTCACTTTTTCTTCAC
AACCGGCACGGAACTCGCTCGGGCTGGCCCCGGTGCATTTTTTAAATACCCGCGAGAAATAGAGTTGATC
GTCAAAACCAACATTGCGACCGACGGTGGCGATAGGCATCCGGGTGGTGCTCAAAAGCAGCTTCGCCTGG
CTGATACGTTGGTCCTCGCGCCAGCTTAAGACGCTAATCCCTAACTGCTGGCGGAAAAGATGTGACAGAC
GCGACGGCGACAAGCAAACATGCTGTGCGACGCTGGCGATATCAAAATTGCTGTCTGCCAGGTGATCGCT
GATGTACTGACAAGCCTCGCGTACCCGATTATCCATCGGTGGATGGAGCGACTCGTTAATCGCTTCCATG
CGCCGCAGTAACAATTGCTCAAGCAGATTTATCGCCAGCAGCTCCGAATAGCGCCCTTCCCCTTGCCCGG
CGTTAATGATTTGCCCAAACAGGTCGCTGAAATGCGGCTGGTGCGCTTCATCCGGGCGAAAGAACCCCGT
ATTGGCAAATATTGACGGCCAGTTAAGCCATTCATGCCAGTAGGCGCGCGGACGAAAGTAAACCCACTGG
TGATACCATTCGCGAGCCTCCGGATGACGACCGTAGTGATGAATCTCTCCTGGCGGGAACAGCAAAATAT
CACCCGGTCGGCAAACAAATTCTCGTCCCTGATTTTTCACCACCCCCTGACCGCGAATGGTGAGATTGAG
AATATAACCTTTCATTCCCAGCGGTCGGTCGATAAAAAAATCGAGATAACCGTTGGCCTCAATCGGCGTT
AAACCCGCCACCAGATGGGCATTAAACGAGTATCCCGGCAGCAGGGGATCATTTTGCGCTTCAGCCATAC
TTTTCATACTCCCGCCATTCAGAGAAGAAACCAATTGTCCATATTGCATCAGACATTGCCGTCACTGCGT
CTTTTACTGGCTCTTCTCGCTAACCAAACCGGTAACCCCGCTTATTAAAAGCATTCTGTAACAAAGCGGG
ACCAAAGCCATGACAAAAACGCGTAACAAAAGTGTCTATAATCACGGCAGAAAAGTCCACATTGATTATT
TGCACGGCGTCACACTTTGCTATGCCATAGCATTTTTATCCATAAGATTAGCGGATCCTACCTGACGCTT
TTTATCGCAACTCTCTACTGTTTCTCCATACCCGTTTTTTTGGGCTAGAGAATTCGTC
