>Addgene plasmid #22820 | pBTB-4 | addgene partial sequence | sequence record 28829 | 22820 with pBRrevBam
GATGCCGGCCACGATGCGTCCGGCGTAGAGGATCCACAGGACGGGTGTGGTCGCCATGATCGCGTAGTCG
ATAGTGGCTCCAAGTAGCGAAGCGAGCAGGACTGGGCGGCGGCCAAAGCGGTCGGACAGTGCTCCGAGAA
CGGGTGCGCATAGAAATTGCATCAACGCATATAGCGCTAGCAGCACGCCATAGTGACTGGCGATGCTGTC
GGAATGGACGATATCCCGCAAGAGGCCCGGCAGTACCGGCATAACCAAGCCTATGCCTACAGCATCCAGG
GTGACGGTGCCGAGGATGACGATGAGTGCATTGTTAGATTTCATTTTAGCTTCTTAGCTCCTGAAAATCT
CGATAACTCAAAAAATACGCCCGGTAGTGATCTTATTTCATTATGGTGAAAGTTGGAACCTCTTACGTAC
GGCGCGGCAGCGTGACCCGTGTCGGCGGCTCCAACGGCTCGCCATCGTCCAGAAAACACGGCTCATCGGG
CATCGGCAGGCGCTGCTGCCCGCGCCGTTCCCATTCCTCCGTTTCGGTCAAGGCTGGCAGGTCTGGTTCC
ATGCCCGGAATGCCGGGCTGGCTGGGCGGCTCCTCGCCGGGGCCGGTCGGTAGT
